Addgene plasmid #98823: mScarlet-I-UtrCH
Purpose: In vivo visualization of actin cytoskeleton (can be used for colocalization studies)
Depositing lab: Dorus Gadella. Depositing organization: University of Amsterdam. Publication: Robust and Bright Genetically Encoded Fluorescent Markers for Highlighting Structures and Compartments in Mammalian Cells. Chertkova AO, Mastop M, Postma M, van Bommel N, van der Niet S, Batenburg KL, Joosen L, Gadella TWJ, Okada Y, Goedhart J. bioRxiv (2020) 160374; doi: https://doi.org/10.1101/160374.
Backbone
  Vector backbone: pEGFP-C1
  Backbone manufacturer: Clontech
  Vector type: Mammalian Expression
Growth in bacteria
  Bacterial resistance: Kanamycin, 50 μg/mL
  Growth temperature: 37°C
  Growth strain: DH5alpha
  Copy number: High Copy
Gene/Insert
  Gene/Insert name: UtrCH
  Species: Synthetic
  Promoter: CMV
  Tag / fusion protein: mScarlet-I (N terminal on insert)
  Cloning method: Restriction Enzyme; 5′ cloning site unknown (unknown if destroyed); 3′ cloning site unknown (unknown if destroyed)
Terms and licenses: Academic/Nonprofit Terms; Industry Terms: Not Available to Industry
Depositor comments: Please visit https://www.biorxiv.org/content/early/2017/07/06/160374 for bioRxiv preprint.
How to cite: mScarlet-I-UtrCH was a gift from Dorus Gadella (Addgene plasmid # 98823 ; http://n2t.net/addgene:98823 ; RRID:Addgene_98823)
