[The description below was written by a language model from this plasmid's Addgene catalogue record and pLannotate feature annotations shown in this document.]
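Description:
mScarlet-I-UtrCH is a mammalian expression plasmid of about 5.5 kb built on the Clontech pEGFP-C1 backbone, in which the original fluorescent protein position is occupied by the red fluorescent protein mScarlet-I. It is propagated in E. coli as a high-copy plasmid from a ColE1/pUC-type origin and selected with kanamycin. The resistance cassette is the usual dual-purpose arrangement of this backbone. A single NeoR/KanR (Tn5 aminoglycoside phosphotransferase) gene is preceded by a bacterial bla promoter and by the SV40 enhancer/early promoter, and is followed by an HSV TK polyadenylation signal. The same gene therefore gives kanamycin resistance in bacteria and can support G418 selection in mammalian cells. An f1 phage origin is also present. The short hits annotated as ble, SV40 large T antigen and bGH poly(A) are only fragments and are probably backbone remnants or annotation matches, not functional elements.

The expression unit is driven by the human CMV immediate-early enhancer and promoter. It encodes mScarlet-I, a bright, rapidly maturing monomeric red protein, fused at its C terminus to UtrCH. The catalogue lists the insert species as synthetic, but the feature table identifies it as a fragment of human utrophin (UTRN); the name indicates the calponin-homology region, which binds filamentous actin. A residual multiple cloning site and the SV40 polyadenylation signal lie downstream of the fusion. The cloning sites used are not recorded.

When expressed in transfected mammalian cells, the fusion decorates actin filaments. It serves as a red marker for live imaging of the actin cytoskeleton and for colocalization studies with probes of other colours.
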