Features (pLannotate 1.2.2; 15 found; start..end, strand, type, name):
     61..364     +  enhancer       CMV enhancer: human cytomegalovirus immediate early enhancer
    365..568     +  promoter       CMV promoter: human cytomegalovirus (CMV) immediate early promoter
    613..1308    +  CDS            mScarlet-I: mScarlet-I is a basic (constitutively fluorescent) red fluorescent protein published in 2016, derived from synthetic construct. It is reported to be a rapidly-maturing monomer with moderate acid sensitivity.
   1318..2100    +  CDS            UTRN (fragment): UTRN_HUMAN - Also known as DMDL, DRP1. Experimental evidence at protein level: Swiss-Prot protein existence level 1. May play a role in anchoring the cytoskeleton to the plasma membrane. From Homo sapiens (Human).
   2104..2156    +  misc_feature   MCS: multiple cloning site
   2173..2257    +  CDS            large T antigen (fragment): large T antigen from SV40 (simian virus 40)
   2280..2401    +  polyA_signal   SV40 poly(A) signal: SV40 polyadenylation signal
   2435..2863    -  rep_origin     f1 ori (sequence partly withheld): f1 bacteriophage origin of replication; arrow indicates direction of (+) strand synthesis
   2890..2994    +  promoter       AmpR promoter: bla
   2996..3353    +  promoter       SV40 promoter: SV40 enhancer and early promoter
   3388..4182    +  CDS            NeoR/KanR: aminoglycoside phosphotransferase from Tn5; aph(3')-II (or nptII); confers resistance to neomycin, kanamycin, and G418 (Geneticin®)
   4203..4355    +  CDS            ble (fragment): BLE_KLEPN - Experimental evidence at protein level: Swiss-Prot protein existence level 1. Binding protein with a strong affinity to the bleomycin family of antibiotics. Binds to CL990; an antimitotic-antibiotic compound. From Klebsiella pneumoniae.
   4414..4461    +  polyA_signal   HSV TK poly(A) signal: herpes simplex virus thymidine kinase polyadenylation signal (Cole and Stacy, 1985)
   4552..4568    -  polyA_signal   bGH poly(A) signal (fragment): bovine growth hormone polyadenylation signal
   4790..5378    +  rep_origin     ori: high-copy-number ColE1/pMB1/pBR322/pUC origin of replication
>Addgene plasmid #98823 | mScarlet-I-UtrCH | depositor full sequence | sequence record 180869 | mScarlet-I-UtrCH sequence 5492 bps
TAGTTATTAATAGTAATCAATTACGGGGTCATTAGTTCATAGCCCATATATGGAGTTCCGCGTTACATAA
CTTACGGTAAATGGCCCGCCTGGCTGACCGCCCAACGACCCCCGCCCATTGACGTCAATAATGACGTATG
TTCCCATAGTAACGCCAATAGGGACTTTCCATTGACGTCAATGGGTGGAGTATTTACGGTAAACTGCCCA
CTTGGCAGTACATCAAGTGTATCATATGCCAAGTACGCCCCCTATTGACGTCAATGACGGTAAATGGCCC
GCCTGGCATTATGCCCAGTACATGACCTTATGGGACTTTCCTACTTGGCAGTACATCTACGTATTAGTCA
TCGCTATTACCATGGTGATGCGGTTTTGGCAGTACATCAATGGGCGTGGATAGCGGTTTGACTCACGGGG
ATTTCCAAGTCTCCACCCCATTGACGTCAATGGGAGTTTGTTTTGGCACCAAAATCAACGGGACTTTCCA
AAATGTCGTAACAACTCCGCCCCATTGACGCAAATGGGCGGTAGGCGTGTACGGTGGGAGGTCTATATAA
GCAGAGCTGGTTTAGTGAACCGTCAGATCCGCTAGCGCTACCGGTCGCCACCATGGTGAGCAAGGGCGAG
GCAGTGATCAAGGAGTTCATGCGGTTCAAGGTGCACATGGAGGGCTCCATGAACGGCCACGAGTTCGAGA
TCGAGGGCGAGGGCGAGGGCCGCCCCTACGAGGGCACCCAGACCGCCAAGCTGAAGGTGACCAAGGGTGG
CCCCCTGCCCTTCTCCTGGGACATCCTGTCCCCTCAGTTCATGTACGGCTCCAGGGCCTTCATCAAGCAC
CCCGCCGACATCCCCGACTACTATAAGCAGTCCTTCCCCGAGGGCTTCAAGTGGGAGCGCGTGATGAACT
TCGAGGACGGCGGCGCCGTGACCGTGACCCAGGACACCTCCCTGGAGGACGGCACCCTGATCTACAAGGT
GAAGCTCCGCGGCACCAACTTCCCTCCTGACGGCCCCGTAATGCAGAAGAAGACAATGGGCTGGGAAGCA
TCCACCGAGCGGTTGTACCCCGAGGACGGCGTGCTGAAGGGCGACATTAAGATGGCCCTGCGCCTGAAGG
ACGGCGGCCGCTACCTGGCGGACTTCAAGACCACCTACAAGGCCAAGAAGCCCGTGCAGATGCCCGGCGC
CTACAACGTCGACCGCAAGTTGGACATCACCTCCCACAACGAGGACTACACCGTGGTGGAACAGTACGAA
CGCTCCGAGGGCCGCCACTCCACCGGCGGCATGGACGAGCTGTACAAGTCCGGAACCATGGCCAAGTATG
GAGAACATGAAGCCAGTCCTGACAATGGGCAGAACGAATTCAGTGATATCATTAAGTCCAGATCTGATGA
ACACAATGACGTACAGAAGAAAACCTTTACCAAATGGATAAATGCTCGATTTTCAAAGAGTGGGAAACCA
CCCATCAATGATATGTTCACAGACCTCAAAGATGGAAGGAAGCTATTGGATCTTCTAGAAGGCCTCACAG
GAACATCACTGCCAAAGGAACGTGGTTCCACAAGGGTACATGCCTTAAATAACGTCAACAGAGTGCTGCA
GGTTTTACATCAGAACAATGTGGAATTAGTGAATATAGGGGGAACCGACATTGTGGATGGAAATCACAAA
CTGACTTTGGGGTTACTTTGGAGCATCATTTTGCACTGGCAGGTGAAAGATGTCATGAAGGATGTCATGT
CGGACCTGCAGCAGACGAACAGTGAGAAGATCCTGCTCAGCTGGGTGCGTCAGACCACCAGGCCCTACAG
CCAAGTCAACGTCCTCAACTTCACCACCAGCTGGACAGATGGACTCGCCTTTAATGCTGTCCTCCACCGA
CATAAACCTGATCTCTTCAGCTGGGATAAAGTTGTCAAAATGTCACCAATTGAGAGACTTGAACATGCCT
TCAGCAAGGCTCAAACTTATTTGGGAATTGAAAAGCTGTTAGATCCTGAAGATGTTGCCGTTCGGCTTCC
TGACAAGAAATCCATAATTATGTATTTAACATCTTTGTTTGAGGTGCTACCTCAGCAAGTCACCATAGAC
TAACTCGAGCTCAAGCTTCGAATTCTGCAGTCGACGGTACCGCGGGCCCGGGATCCACCGGATCTAGATA
ACTGATCATAATCAGCCATACCACATTTGTAGAGGTTTTACTTGCTTTAAAAAACCTCCCACACCTCCCC
CTGAACCTGAAACATAAAATGAATGCAATTGTTGTTGTTAACTTGTTTATTGCAGCTTATAATGGTTACA
AATAAAGCAATAGCATCACAAATTTCACAAATAAAGCATTTTTTTCACTGCATTCTAGTTGTGGTTTGTC
CAAACTCATCAATGTATCTTAACGCGTAAATTGTAAGCGTTAATATTTTGTTAAAATTCGCGTTAAATTT
TTGTTAAATCAGCTCATTTTTTAACCAATAGGCCGAAATCGGCAAAATCCCTTATAAATCAAAAGAATAG
ACCGAGATAGGGT
[37 nt withheld, positions 2534-2570]
AAAGAACGTGGACTCCAACGTCAAAGG
[49 nt withheld, positions 2598-2646]
T
[91 nt withheld, positions 2648-2738]
G
[124 nt withheld, positions 2740-2863]
CAGGTGGCACTTTTCGGGGAAATGTGCGCGGAACCCCTATTTGTTTATTTTTCTAAATACATTCAAATAT
GTATCCGCTCATGAGACAATAACCCTGATAAATGCTTCAATAATATTGAAAAAGGAAGAGTCCTGAGGCG
GAAAGAACCAGCTGTGGAATGTGTGTCAGTTAGGGTGTGGAAAGTCCCCAGGCTCCCCAGCAGGCAGAAG
TATGCAAAGCATGCATCTCAATTAGTCAGCAACCAGGTGTGGAAAGTCCCCAGGCTCCCCAGCAGGCAGA
AGTATGCAAAGCATGCATCTCAATTAGTCAGCAACCATAGTCCCGCCCCTAACTCCGCCCATCCCGCCCC
TAACTCCGCCCAGTTCCGCCCATTCTCCGCCCCATGGCTGACTAATTTTTTTTATTTATGCAGAGGCCGA
GGCCGCCTCGGCCTCTGAGCTATTCCAGAAGTAGTGAGGAGGCTTTTTTGGAGGCCTAGGCTTTTGCAAA
GATCGATCAAGAGACAGGATGAGGATCGTTTCGCATGATTGAACAAGATGGATTGCACGCAGGTTCTCCG
GCCGCTTGGGTGGAGAGGCTATTCGGCTATGACTGGGCACAACAGACAATCGGCTGCTCTGATGCCGCCG
TGTTCCGGCTGTCAGCGCAGGGGCGCCCGGTTCTTTTTGTCAAGACCGACCTGTCCGGTGCCCTGAATGA
ACTGCAAGACGAGGCAGCGCGGCTATCGTGGCTGGCCACGACGGGCGTTCCTTGCGCAGCTGTGCTCGAC
GTTGTCACTGAAGCGGGAAGGGACTGGCTGCTATTGGGCGAAGTGCCGGGGCAGGATCTCCTGTCATCTC
ACCTTGCTCCTGCCGAGAAAGTATCCATCATGGCTGATGCAATGCGGCGGCTGCATACGCTTGATCCGGC
TACCTGCCCATTCGACCACCAAGCGAAACATCGCATCGAGCGAGCACGTACTCGGATGGAAGCCGGTCTT
GTCGATCAGGATGATCTGGACGAAGAGCATCAGGGGCTCGCGCCAGCCGAACTGTTCGCCAGGCTCAAGG
CGAGCATGCCCGACGGCGAGGATCTCGTCGTGACCCATGGCGATGCCTGCTTGCCGAATATCATGGTGGA
AAATGGCCGCTTTTCTGGATTCATCGACTGTGGCCGGCTGGGTGTGGCGGACCGCTATCAGGACATAGCG
TTGGCTACCCGTGATATTGCTGAAGAGCTTGGCGGCGAATGGGCTGACCGCTTCCTCGTGCTTTACGGTA
TCGCCGCTCCCGATTCGCAGCGCATCGCCTTCTATCGCCTTCTTGACGAGTTCTTCTGAGCGGGACTCTG
GGGTTCGAAATGACCGACCAAGCGACGCCCAACCTGCCATCACGAGATTTCGATTCCACCGCCGCCTTCT
ATGAAAGGTTGGGCTTCGGAATCGTTTTCCGGGACGCCGGCTGGATGATCCTCCAGCGCGGGGATCTCAT
GCTGGAGTTCTTCGCCCACCCTAGGGGGAGGCTAACTGAAACACGGAAGGAGACAATACCGGAAGGAACC
CGCGCTATGACGGCAATAAAAAGACAGAATAAAACGCACGGTGTTGGGTCGTTTGTTCATAAACGCGGGG
TTCGGTCCCAGGGCTGGCACTCTGTCGATACCCCACCGAGACCCCATTGGGGCCAATACGCCCGCGTTTC
TTCCTTTTCCCCACCCCACCCCCCAAGTTCGGGTGAAGGCCCAGGGCTCGCAGCCAACGTCGGGGCGGCA
GGCCCTGCCATAGCCTCAGGTTACTCATATATACTTTAGATTGATTTAAAACTTCATTTTTAATTTAAAA
GGATCTAGGTGAAGATCCTTTTTGATAATCTCATGACCAAAATCCCTTAACGTGAGTTTTCGTTCCACTG
AGCGTCAGACCCCGTAGAAAAGATCAAAGGATCTTCTTGAGATCCTTTTTTTCTGCGCGTAATCTGCTGC
TTGCAAACAAAAAAACCACCGCTACCAGCGGTGGTTTGTTTGCCGGATCAAGAGCTACCAACTCTTTTTC
CGAAGGTAACTGGCTTCAGCAGAGCGCAGATACCAAATACTGTCCTTCTAGTGTAGCCGTAGTTAGGCCA
CCACTTCAAGAACTCTGTAGCACCGCCTACATACCTCGCTCTGCTAATCCTGTTACCAGTGGCTGCTGCC
AGTGGCGATAAGTCGTGTCTTACCGGGTTGGACTCAAGACGATAGTTACCGGATAAGGCGCAGCGGTCGG
GCTGAACGGGGGGTTCGTGCACACAGCCCAGCTTGGAGCGAACGACCTACACCGAACTGAGATACCTACA
GCGTGAGCTATGAGAAAGCGCCACGCTTCCCGAAGGGAGAAAGGCGGACAGGTATCCGGTAAGCGGCAGG
GTCGGAACAGGAGAGCGCACGAGGGAGCTTCCAGGGGGAAACGCCTGGTATCTTTATAGTCCTGTCGGGT
TTCGCCACCTCTGACTTGAGCGTCGATTTTTGTGATGCTCGTCAGGGGGGCGGAGCCTATGGAAAAACGC
CAGCAACGCGGCCTTTTTACGGTTCCTGGCCTTTTGCTGGCCTTTTGCTCACATGTTCTTTCCTGCGTTA
TCCCCTGATTCTGTGGATAACCGTATTACCGCCATGCAT
