Features (pLannotate 1.2.2; 15 found; start..end, strand, type, name):
     61..364     +  enhancer       CMV enhancer: human cytomegalovirus immediate early enhancer
    365..568     +  promoter       CMV promoter: human cytomegalovirus (CMV) immediate early promoter
    613..1308    +  CDS            mScarlet-I: mScarlet-I is a basic (constitutively fluorescent) red fluorescent protein published in 2016, derived from synthetic construct. It is reported to be a rapidly-maturing monomer with moderate acid sensitivity.
   1318..2100    +  CDS            UTRN (fragment): UTRN_HUMAN - Also known as DMDL, DRP1. Experimental evidence at protein level: Swiss-Prot protein existence level 1. May play a role in anchoring the cytoskeleton to the plasma membrane. From Homo sapiens (Human).
   2104..2156    +  misc_feature   MCS: multiple cloning site
   2173..2257    +  CDS            large T antigen (fragment): large T antigen from SV40 (simian virus 40)
   2280..2401    +  polyA_signal   SV40 poly(A) signal: SV40 polyadenylation signal
   2435..2863    -  rep_origin     f1 ori (sequence partly withheld): f1 bacteriophage origin of replication; arrow indicates direction of (+) strand synthesis
   2890..2994    +  promoter       AmpR promoter: bla
   2996..3353    +  promoter       SV40 promoter: SV40 enhancer and early promoter
   3388..4182    +  CDS            NeoR/KanR: aminoglycoside phosphotransferase from Tn5; aph(3')-II (or nptII); confers resistance to neomycin, kanamycin, and G418 (Geneticin®)
   4203..4355    +  CDS            ble (fragment): BLE_KLEPN - Experimental evidence at protein level: Swiss-Prot protein existence level 1. Binding protein with a strong affinity to the bleomycin family of antibiotics. Binds to CL990; an antimitotic-antibiotic compound. From Klebsiella pneumoniae.
   4414..4461    +  polyA_signal   HSV TK poly(A) signal: herpes simplex virus thymidine kinase polyadenylation signal (Cole and Stacy, 1985)
   4552..4568    -  polyA_signal   bGH poly(A) signal (fragment): bovine growth hormone polyadenylation signal
   4790..5378    +  rep_origin     ori: high-copy-number ColE1/pMB1/pBR322/pUC origin of replication
>Addgene plasmid #98823 | mScarlet-I-UtrCH | addgene full sequence | sequence record 190901 | Addgene NGS Result
TAGTTATTAATAGTAATCAATTACGGGGTCATTAGTTCATAGCCCATATATGGAGTTCCGCGTTACATAA
CTTACGGTAAATGGCCCGCCTGGCTGACCGCCCAACGACCCCCGCCCATTGACGTCAATAATGACGTATG
TTCCCATAGTAACGCCAATAGGGACTTTCCATTGACGTCAATGGGTGGAGTATTTACGGTAAACTGCCCA
CTTGGCAGTACATCAAGTGTATCATATGCCAAGTACGCCCCCTATTGACGTCAATGACGGTAAATGGCCC
GCCTGGCATTATGCCCAGTACATGACCTTATGGGACTTTCCTACTTGGCAGTACATCTACGTATTAGTCA
TCGCTATTACCATGGTGATGCGGTTTTGGCAGTACATCAATGGGCGTGGATAGCGGTTTGACTCACGGGG
ATTTCCAAGTCTCCACCCCATTGACGTCAATGGGAGTTTGTTTTGGCACCAAAATCAACGGGACTTTCCA
AAATGTCGTAACAACTCCGCCCCATTGACGCAAATGGGCGGTAGGCGTGTACGGTGGGAGGTCTATATAA
GCAGAGCTGGTTTAGTGAACCGTCAGATCCGCTAGCGCTACCGGTCGCCACCATGGTGAGCAAGGGCGAG
GCAGTGATCAAGGAGTTCATGCGGTTCAAGGTGCACATGGAGGGCTCCATGAACGGCCACGAGTTCGAGA
TCGAGGGCGAGGGCGAGGGCCGCCCCTACGAGGGCACCCAGACCGCCAAGCTGAAGGTGACCAAGGGTGG
CCCCCTGCCCTTCTCCTGGGACATCCTGTCCCCTCAGTTCATGTACGGCTCCAGGGCCTTCATCAAGCAC
CCCGCCGACATCCCCGACTACTATAAGCAGTCCTTCCCCGAGGGCTTCAAGTGGGAGCGCGTGATGAACT
TCGAGGACGGCGGCGCCGTGACCGTGACCCAGGACACCTCCCTGGAGGACGGCACCCTGATCTACAAGGT
GAAGCTCCGCGGCACCAACTTCCCTCCTGACGGCCCCGTAATGCAGAAGAAGACAATGGGCTGGGAAGCG
TCCACCGAGCGGTTGTACCCCGAGGACGGCGTGCTGAAGGGCGACATTAAGATGGCCCTGCGCCTGAAGG
ACGGCGGCCGCTACCTGGCGGACTTCAAGACCACCTACAAGGCCAAGAAGCCCGTGCAGATGCCCGGCGC
CTACAACGTCGACCGCAAGTTGGACATCACCTCCCACAACGAGGACTACACCGTGGTGGAACAGTACGAA
CGCTCCGAGGGCCGCCACTCCACCGGCGGCATGGACGAGCTGTACAAGTCCGGAACCATGGCCAAGTATG
GAGAACATGAAGCCAGTCCTGACAATGGGCAGAACGAATTCAGTGATATCATTAAGTCCAGATCTGATGA
ACACAATGACGTACAGAAGAAAACCTTTACCAAATGGATAAATGCTCGATTTTCAAAGAGTGGGAAACCA
CCCATCAATGATATGTTCACAGACCTCAAAGATGGAAGGAAGCTATTGGATCTTCTAGAAGGCCTCACAG
GAACATCACTGCCAAAGGAACGTGGTTCCACAAGGGTACATGCCTTAAATAACGTCAACAGAGTGCTGCA
GGTTTTACATCAGAACAATGTGGAATTAGTGAATATAGGGGGAACCGACATTGTGGATGGAAATCACAAA
CTGACTTTGGGGTTACTTTGGAGCATCATTTTGCACTGGCAGGTGAAAGATGTCATGAAGGATGTCATGT
CGGACCTGCAGCAGACGAACAGTGAGAAGATCCTGCTCAGCTGGGTGCGTCAGACCACCAGGCCCTACAG
CCAAGTCAACGTCCTCAACTTCACCACCAGCTGGACAGATGGACTCGCCTTTAATGCTGTCCTCCACCGA
CATAAACCTGATCTCTTCAGCTGGGATAAAGTTGTCAAAATGTCACCAATTGAGAGACTTGAACATGCCT
TCAGCAAGGCTCAAACTTATTTGGGAATTGAAAAGCTGTTAGATCCTGAAGATGTTGCCGTTCGGCTTCC
TGACAAGAAATCCATAATTATGTATTTAACATCTTTGTTTGAGGTGCTACCTCAGCAAGTCACCATAGAC
TAACTCGAGCTCAAGCTTCGAATTCTGCAGTCGACGGTACCGCGGGCCCGGGATCCACCGGATCTAGATA
ACTGATCATAATCAGCCATACCACATTTGTAGAGGTTTTACTTGCTTTAAAAAACCTCCCACACCTCCCC
CTGAACCTGAAACATAAAATGAATGCAATTGTTGTTGTTAACTTGTTTATTGCAGCTTATAATGGTTACA
AATAAAGCAATAGCATCACAAATTTCACAAATAAAGCATTTTTTTCACTGCATTCTAGTTGTGGTTTGTC
CAAACTCATCAATGTATCTTAAGGCGTAAATTGTAAGCGTTAATATTTTGTTAAAATTCGCGTTAAATTT
TTGTTAAATCAGCTCATTTTTTAACCAATAGGCCGAAATCGGCAAAATCCCTTATAAATCAAAAGAATAG
ACCGAGATAGGGT
[37 nt withheld, positions 2534-2570]
AAAGAACGTGGACTCCAACGTCAAAGG
[49 nt withheld, positions 2598-2646]
T
[91 nt withheld, positions 2648-2738]
G
[124 nt withheld, positions 2740-2863]
CAGGTGGCACTTTTCGGGGAAATGTGCGCGGAACCCCTATTTGTTTATTTTTCTAAATACATTCAAATAT
GTATCCGCTCATGAGACAATAACCCTGATAAATGCTTCAATAATATTGAAAAAGGAAGAGTCCTGAGGCG
GAAAGAACCAGCTGTGGAATGTGTGTCAGTTAGGGTGTGGAAAGTCCCCAGGCTCCCCAGCAGGCAGAAG
TATGCAAAGCATGCATCTCAATTAGTCAGCAACCAGGTGTGGAAAGTCCCCAGGCTCCCCAGCAGGCAGA
AGTATGCAAAGCATGCATCTCAATTAGTCAGCAACCATAGTCCCGCCCCTAACTCCGCCCATCCCGCCCC
TAACTCCGCCCAGTTCCGCCCATTCTCCGCCCCATGGCTGACTAATTTTTTTTATTTATGCAGAGGCCGA
GGCCGCCTCGGCCTCTGAGCTATTCCAGAAGTAGTGAGGAGGCTTTTTTGGAGGCCTAGGCTTTTGCAAA
GATCGATCAAGAGACAGGATGAGGATCGTTTCGCATGATTGAACAAGATGGATTGCACGCAGGTTCTCCG
GCCGCTTGGGTGGAGAGGCTATTCGGCTATGACTGGGCACAACAGACAATCGGCTGCTCTGATGCCGCCG
TGTTCCGGCTGTCAGCGCAGGGGCGCCCGGTTCTTTTTGTCAAGACCGACCTGTCCGGTGCCCTGAATGA
ACTGCAAGACGAGGCAGCGCGGCTATCGTGGCTGGCCACGACGGGCGTTCCTTGCGCAGCTGTGCTCGAC
GTTGTCACTGAAGCGGGAAGGGACTGGCTGCTATTGGGCGAAGTGCCGGGGCAGGATCTCCTGTCATCTC
ACCTTGCTCCTGCCGAGAAAGTATCCATCATGGCTGATGCAATGCGGCGGCTGCATACGCTTGATCCGGC
TACCTGCCCATTCGACCACCAAGCGAAACATCGCATCGAGCGAGCACGTACTCGGATGGAAGCCGGTCTT
GTCGATCAGGATGATCTGGACGAAGAGCATCAGGGGCTCGCGCCAGCCGAACTGTTCGCCAGGCTCAAGG
CGAGCATGCCCGACGGCGAGGATCTCGTCGTGACCCATGGCGATGCCTGCTTGCCGAATATCATGGTGGA
AAATGGCCGCTTTTCTGGATTCATCGACTGTGGCCGGCTGGGTGTGGCGGACCGCTATCAGGACATAGCG
TTGGCTACCCGTGATATTGCTGAAGAGCTTGGCGGCGAATGGGCTGACCGCTTCCTCGTGCTTTACGGTA
TCGCCGCTCCCGATTCGCAGCGCATCGCCTTCTATCGCCTTCTTGACGAGTTCTTCTGAGCGGGACTCTG
GGGTTCGAAATGACCGACCAAGCGACGCCCAACCTGCCATCACGAGATTTCGATTCCACCGCCGCCTTCT
ATGAAAGGTTGGGCTTCGGAATCGTTTTCCGGGACGCCGGCTGGATGATCCTCCAGCGCGGGGATCTCAT
GCTGGAGTTCTTCGCCCACCCTAGGGGGAGGCTAACTGAAACACGGAAGGAGACAATACCGGAAGGAACC
CGCGCTATGACGGCAATAAAAAGACAGAATAAAACGCACGGTGTTGGGTCGTTTGTTCATAAACGCGGGG
TTCGGTCCCAGGGCTGGCACTCTGTCGATACCCCACCGAGACCCCATTGGGGCCAATACGCCCGCGTTTC
TTCCTTTTCCCCACCCCACCCCCCAAGTTCGGGTGAAGGCCCAGGGCTCGCAGCCAACGTCGGGGCGGCA
GGCCCTGCCATAGCCTCAGGTTACTCATATATACTTTAGATTGATTTAAAACTTCATTTTTAATTTAAAA
GGATCTAGGTGAAGATCCTTTTTGATAATCTCATGACCAAAATCCCTTAACGTGAGTTTTCGTTCCACTG
AGCGTCAGACCCCGTAGAAAAGATCAAAGGATCTTCTTGAGATCCTTTTTTTCTGCGCGTAATCTGCTGC
TTGCAAACAAAAAAACCACCGCTACCAGCGGTGGTTTGTTTGCCGGATCAAGAGCTACCAACTCTTTTTC
CGAAGGTAACTGGCTTCAGCAGAGCGCAGATACCAAATACTGTTCTTCTAGTGTAGCCGTAGTTAGGCCA
CCACTTCAAGAACTCTGTAGCACCGCCTACATACCTCGCTCTGCTAATCCTGTTACCAGTGGCTGCTGCC
AGTGGCGATAAGTCGTGTCTTACCGGGTTGGACTCAAGACGATAGTTACCGGATAAGGCGCAGCGGTCGG
GCTGAACGGGGGGTTCGTGCACACAGCCCAGCTTGGAGCGAACGACCTACACCGAACTGAGATACCTACA
GCGTGAGCTATGAGAAAGCGCCACGCTTCCCGAAGGGAGAAAGGCGGACAGGTATCCGGTAAGCGGCAGG
GTCGGAACAGGAGAGCGCACGAGGGAGCTTCCAGGGGGAAACGCCTGGTATCTTTATAGTCCTGTCGGGT
TTCGCCACCTCTGACTTGAGCGTCGATTTTTGTGATGCTCGTCAGGGGGGCGGAGCCTATGGAAAAACGC
CAGCAACGCGGCCTTTTTACGGTTCCTGGCCTTTTGCTGGCCTTTTGCTCACATGTTCTTTCCTGCGTTA
TCCCCTGATTCTGTGGATAACCGTATTACCGCCATGCAT
